Addgene plasmid #243989: pUPD3_RBS_RBS1
Purpose: GoldenBraid2.0 Ribosome binding site.
Depositing lab: Christophe Herman. Depositing organization: Baylor College of Medicine. Publication: GoldenBraid2.0 E. coli: a comprehensive and characterized toolkit for enterics. Cooke MB, Welch KT, Ramirez LD, Wen AX, Marciano DC, Herman C. Synth Biol (Oxf). 2025 Aug 14;10(1):ysaf015. doi: 10.1093/synbio/ysaf015. eCollection 2025. PubMed 40927394.
Backbone
  Vector backbone: pUPD3
  Vector type: Bacterial Expression
Growth in bacteria
  Bacterial resistance: Chloramphenicol, 25 μg/mL
  Growth temperature: 37°C
  Growth strain: DH5alpha
  Copy number: High Copy
Gene/Insert
  Gene/Insert name: RBS1
  Species: Synthetic
  Insert size (bp): 23
  Cloning method: Golden Gate
Terms and licenses: Academic/Nonprofit Terms; Industry Terms: Not Available to Industry
How to cite: pUPD3_RBS_RBS1 was a gift from Christophe Herman (Addgene plasmid # 243989 ; http://n2t.net/addgene:243989 ; RRID:Addgene_243989)
