[The description below was written by a language model from this plasmid's Addgene catalogue record and pLannotate feature annotations shown in this document.]
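Description:
pUPD3_RBS_RBS1 is a small (about 2.4 kb) GoldenBraid2.0 part-domestication plasmid that stores a single basic genetic part, a synthetic 23 bp ribosome binding site called RBS1, in the pUPD3 entry vector. It belongs to a GoldenBraid2.0 toolkit adapted and characterized for E. coli and related enteric bacteria. Although catalogued as a bacterial expression vector, it functions as a parts-level donor rather than as an expression construct: it carries no coding sequence for the RBS to act on. The RBS becomes functional only once it is combined with a promoter, coding sequence and terminator in a downstream assembly.

The plasmid is propagated in E. coli at high copy from a ColE1/pUC-type origin and is selected with chloramphenicol, conferred by the cat gene driven by its native cat promoter. The annotated sequence also shows an f1 bacteriophage origin, which can support single-stranded DNA production with helper phage, and a short tet promoter fragment that appears to be a backbone remnant. T7 and SP6 promoters sit on either side of the cloning region, and only a small residual lacZα fragment remains next to the T7 promoter, which is consistent with the RBS part having replaced a lacZα screening cassette during Golden Gate cloning. The RBS itself is too short to have been picked up by the automated annotation, so its exact position and flanking overhangs are not given in the feature table. In typical use, type IIS restriction–ligation releases RBS1 with standardized overhangs so that it can be assembled in a defined order into transcriptional units, allowing translation initiation strength to be chosen or compared in modular bacterial constructs.
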