Features (pLannotate 1.2.2; 8 found; start..end, strand, type, name):
     75..93      -  promoter       SP6 promoter: promoter for bacteriophage SP6 RNA polymerase
    240..828     -  rep_origin     ori: high-copy-number ColE1/pMB1/pBR322/pUC origin of replication
    943..1045    +  promoter       cat promoter: promoter of the E. coli cat gene encoding chloramphenicol acetyltransferase
   1046..1702    +  CDS            cat: CAT_ECOLX - Experimental evidence at protein level: Swiss-Prot protein existence level 1. This enzyme is an effector of chloramphenicol resistance in bacteria. From Escherichia coli. This protein is used as a marker in many commonly used cloning vectors, such as pACYC184.
   1790..1807    -  promoter       tet promoter (fragment): E. coli promoter for tetracycline efflux protein gene
   1818..2273    +  rep_origin     f1 ori (sequence partly withheld): f1 bacteriophage origin of replication; arrow indicates direction of (+) strand synthesis
   2292..2313    -  CDS            lacZα (fragment): LacZα fragment of β-galactosidase; lacZ fragment
   2316..2334    +  promoter       T7 promoter: promoter for bacteriophage T7 RNA polymerase
>Addgene plasmid #243989 | pUPD3_RBS_RBS1 | addgene full sequence | sequence record 487820 | Addgene NGS Result
GGTCTCGCAAAGAAACAAAATGAGGAGGTACTGAAATGCGAGACCACTCATCGCCCAATCACTAGTGAAT
TCGTTCTATAGTGTCACCTAAATACCATAGAGCCGTTGGTCATAGCTGTTTCCTGTCCAGGCATCATGAC
ACGGTTATCCACAGAATCAGGGGATAACGCAGGAAAGAACATGTGAGCAAAAGGCCAGCAAAAGGCCAGG
AACCGTAAAAAGGCCGCGTTGCTGGCGTTTTTCCATAGGCTCCGCCCCCCTGACGAGCATCACAAAAATC
GACGCTCAAGTCAGAGGTGGCGAAACCCGACAGGACTATAAAGATACCAGGCGTTTCCCCCTGGAAGCTC
CCTCGTGCGCTCTCCTGTTCCGACCCTGCCGCTTACCGGATACCTGTCCGCCTTTCTCCCTTCGGGAAGC
GTGGCGCTTTCTCATAGCTCACGCTGTAGGTATCTCAGTTCGGTGTAGGTCGTTCGCTCCAAGCTGGGCT
GTGTGCACGAACCCCCCGTTCAGCCCGACCGCTGCGCCTTATCCGGTAACTATCGTCTTGAGTCCAACCC
GGTAAGACACGACTTATCGCCACTGGCAGCAGCCACTGGTAACAGGATTAGCAGAGCGAGGTATGTAGGC
GGTGCTACAGAGTTCTTGAAGTGGTGGCCTAACTACGGCTACACTAGAAGAACAGTATTTGGTATCTGCG
CTCTGCTGAAGCCAGTTACCTTCGGAAAAAGAGTTGGTAGCTCTTGATCCGGCAAACAAACCACCGCTGG
TAGCGGTGGTTTTTTTGTTTGCAAGCAGCAGATTACGCGCAGAAAAAAAGGATCTCAAGAAGATCCTTTG
ATCTTTTCTACGGGGTCTGACGCTCAGTGGAACGAAAACTCACGTTAAGGGATTTTGGTCATGAGATTAT
CAAAAAGGATCTTCACCTAGATCCTTTTGTGATGATCGGCACGTAAGAGGTTCCAACTTTCACCATAATG
AAATAAGATCACTACCGGGCGTATTTTTTGAGTTATCGAGATTTTCAGGAGCTAAGGAAGCTAAAATGGA
GAAAAAAATCACTGGATATACCACCGTTGATATATCCCAATGGCATCGTAAAGAACATTTTGAGGCATTT
CAGTCAGTTGCTCAATGTACCTATAACCAGACCGTTCAGCTGGATATTACGGCCTTTTTAAAGACCGTAA
AGAAAAATAAGCACAAGTTTTATCCGGCCTTTATTCACATTCTTGCCCGCCTGATGAATGCTCATCCGGA
ATTCCGTATGGCAATGAAAGACGGTGAGCTGGTGATATGGGATAGTGTTCACCCTTGTTACACCGTTTTC
CATGAGCAAACTGAAACGTTTTCATCGCTCTGGAGTGAATACCACGACGATTTCCGGCAGTTTCTACACA
TATATTCGCAAGATGTGGCGTGTTACGGTGAAAACCTGGCCTATTTCCCTAAAGGGTTTATTGAGAATAT
GTTTTTCGTGTCAGCCAATCCCTGGGTGAGTTTCACCAGTTTTGATTTAAACGTGGCCAATATGGACAAC
TTCTTCGCCCCCGTTTTCACCATGGGCAAATATTATACGCAAGGCGACAAGGTGCTGATGCCGCTGGCGA
TTCAGGTTCATCATGCCGTTTGTGATGGCTTCCATGTCGGCAGAATGCTTAATGAATTACAACAGTACTG
CGATGAGTGGCAGGGCGGGGCGTAATTTTTTTAAGGCAGTTATTGGTGCCCTTAAACGCCTGGTTGCTAC
GCCTGAATAAGTGATAATAAGCGGATGAATGGCAGAAATTCGATGATAAGCTGTCAAACATGATGT
[125 nt withheld, positions 1817-1941]
C
[91 nt withheld, positions 1943-2033]
AGGGTGATGGTTCACGTAGTGGGCCAGCGCCCTGATAGACGGTTTTTCGCCCTTTGACGTTGGAGTCCAC
GTTCTTT
[37 nt withheld, positions 2111-2147]
ACCCTATCTCGGTCTATTCTTTTGATTTATAAGGGATTTTGCCGATTTCGGCCTATTGGTTAAAAAATGA
GCTGATTTAACAAAAATTTAACGCGAATTTTAACAAAATATTAACGCTTACAATTTTAACATTGTAGAAA
CGCATGTAAAACGACGGCCAGTGAATTGTAATACGACTCACTATAGGGTGAATTCCGCTTAGGACCTTAG
ATATTGATCTCAA
